>Addgene plasmid #53697 | pMiR-HPV16-E7-m1 | addgene partial sequence | sequence record 90195 | TK-pA-R 5'-ttgtctccttccgtgtttca-3'
GGTGGGCGAAGAACTCCAGCATGAGATCCCCGCGCTGGAGGATCATCCAGCCGGCGTCCCGGAAAACGAT
TCCGAAGCCCAACCTTTCATAGAAGGCGGCGGTGGAATCGAAATCTCGTGATGGCAGGTTGGGCGTCGCT
TGGTCGGTCATTTTCTTCGAATCTAGATGCCGCGGCCGCTTATGGTTTCTGAGAACAGATGGGGCACACA
ATTCCTAGTGTGCCCATTAACAGGTCTTCCAAAGTACGAATGTCTACGTGTGTGCTTTGTACGCACAACC
GAAGCGTAGAGTCACACTTGCAACAAAAGGTTACAATATTGTAATGGGCTCTGTCCGGTTCACAATGTCC
AGCTGGACCATCTATTTCATCCTCCTCCTCTGAGCTGTCATTTAATTGCTCATAACAGTAGAGATCAGTT
GTCTCTGGTTGCAAATCTAACATATATTCATGCAATGTAGGTGTATCTCCATGCATGGAATTCTGAGCTC
TGCCAATTGTTACACGGCGATCTTTCCGCCCTTCTTGGCCTTAATGAGAATCTCGCGGATCTTGCGGGCG
TCCAACTTGCCGGTCAGTCCTTTAGGCACCTCGTCCACGAACACAACACCACCGCGCAGCTTCTTGGCGG
TTGTAACCTGGCTGGCCACATAGTCCACGATCTCCTTCTCGGTCATGGTTTTACCGTGTTCCAGCACGAC
GACTGCGGCGGGCAGCTCGCCGGCATCGTCGTCGGGCAGGCCGGCGACCCCGGCGTCGAAGATGTTGGGG
TGTTGCAGCAGGATGCTCTCCAGTTCGGCTGGGGCTACCTGGTAGCCCTTGTATTTGATCAGGCTCTTCA
GCCGGTCCACGATGAAGAAGTGCTCGTCCTCGTCCCAGTAGGCGATGTCGCCGCTGTGCAGCCAGCCGTC
CTTGTCGATGAGAGCGTTTGTAGCCTCGGGGTTGTTAACGTAGCCGCTCATGATCATGGGGCCACGGACG
CACAGCTCGCCGCGCTGGTTCACACCCAGTGTCTTACCGGTGTCCAAGTCCACCACCTTAGCCTCGAAGA
AGGGCA
