>Addgene plasmid #53697 | pMiR-HPV16-E7-m1 | addgene partial sequence | sequence record 90196 | CMV-F 5'-CGCAAATGGGCGGTAGGCGTG-3'
CTATATAAGCAGAGCTCGTTTAGTGAACCGTCAGAATTTTGTAATACGACTCACTATAGGGCGGCCGGGA
ATCGTCGACTGGATCCAGTACCGAGGAGATCTGCGCCGCGTTCGCCATGAGCGAGCTGATCAAGGAGAAC
ATGCACATGAAGCTGTACATGGAGGGCACCGTGAACAACCACCACTTCAAGTGCACATCCGAGGGCGAAG
GCAAGCCCTACGAGGGCACCCAGACCATGAAGATCAAGGTGGTCGAGGGCGGCCCTCTCCCCTTCGCCTT
CGACATCCTGGCTACCAGCTTCATGTACGGCAGCAAAGCCTTCATCAACCACACCCAGGGCATCCCCGAC
TTCTTTAAGCAGTCCTTCCCTGAGGGCTTCACATGGGAGAGAATCACCACATACGAAGACGGGGGCGTGC
TGACCGCTACCCAGGACACCAGCTTCCAGAACGGCTGCATCATCTACAACGTCAAGATCAACGGGGTGAA
CTTCCCATCCAACGGCCCTGTGATGCAGAAGAAAACACGCGGCTGGGAGGCCAACACCGAGATGCTGTAC
CCCGCTGACGGCGGCCTGAGAGGCCACAGCCAGATGGCCCTGAAGCTCGTGGGCGGGGGCTACCTGCACT
GCTCCTTCAAGACCACATACAGATCCAAGAAACCCGCTAAGAACCTCAAGATGCCCGGCTTCCACTTCGT
GGACCACAGACTGGAAAGAATCAAGGAGGCCGACAAAGAGACCTACGTCGAGCAGCACGAGATGGCTGTG
GCCAAGTACTGCGACCTCCCTAGCAAACTGGGGCACAGATCGCGTCCCTCGAGCAGAAACTCATCTCAGA
AGAGGATCTGGCAGCAAATGATATCCTGGATTACAAGGATGACGACGATAAGGTTTAAACGGCCGGCCGC
GGTCATAGCTGTTTCCTGAACAGATCCCGGGTGGCATCCCTGTGACCCCTCCCCAGTGCCTCTCCTGGCC
CTGGAAGTTGCCACTCCAGTGCCCACCAGCCTTGTCCTAATAAAATTAAGTTGCATCATTTTGTCTGACT
AGGTGTCCTTCTATAATA
