[The description below was written by a language model from this plasmid's Addgene catalogue record.]
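Description:
pMiR-HPV16-E7-m1 is a luciferase reporter plasmid built on the commercial pMiR-Target backbone, a vector designed for testing microRNA–target interactions. The backbone accounts for about 7.9 kb of the roughly 8.2 kb total. The plasmid is propagated in standard E. coli cloning strains under kanamycin selection; its copy number is recorded as unknown. No feature table accompanies the record, so the promoter driving luciferase, the origin of replication and any additional markers or reporters on the backbone are not stated.

The insert is an approximately 300 bp fragment of the E7 gene of human papillomavirus type 16, cloned by restriction digestion between EcoRI and NotI sites, both of which are retained. In miRNA target reporters of this kind, the candidate target sequence is typically placed downstream of the luciferase coding region. Binding of a microRNA to the fragment then reduces luciferase output, although the exact position of the insert is not given here. This version carries point mutations in a predicted miR-375 binding site, designated m1; the specific base changes are not listed in the record and are deferred to the associated publication.

The construct is intended as a mutant control in luciferase reporter assays examining regulation of HPV16 E7 by miR-375. Comparing its activity with that of a wild-type E7 reporter in the presence of miR-375 would show whether repression depends on the m1 site, and so whether the microRNA acts directly on the E7 transcript. The associated study concerned coordinated regulation by miR-375 of HPV E6/E7 and several cellular targets.
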