Addgene plasmid #53697: pMiR-HPV16-E7-m1
Purpose: Luciferase reporter assay for HPV16 E7 with point mutation on miR-375 binding site
Depositing lab: Edward Chan. Depositing organization: University of Florida. Publication: miR-375 activates p21 and suppresses telomerase activity by coordinately regulating HPV E6/E7, E6AP, CIP2A, and 14-3-3zeta. Jung HM, Phillips BL, Chan EK. Mol Cancer. 2014 Apr 8;13(1):80. doi: 10.1186/1476-4598-13-80. PubMed 24708873.
Backbone
  Vector backbone: pMiR-Target
  Backbone manufacturer: Origene
  Backbone size w/o insert (bp): 7900
  Total vector size (bp): 8200
  Vector type: Luciferase
Growth in bacteria
  Bacterial resistance: Kanamycin, 50 μg/mL
  Growth temperature: 37°C
  Growth strain: DH5alpha
  Copy number: Unknown
Gene/Insert
  Gene/Insert name: HPV16-E7
  Species: Human papillomavirus
  Insert size (bp): 300
  Mutation: Mutation in miR-375 binding site m1 (refer to citation)
  GenBank ID: K02718
  Cloning method: Restriction Enzyme; 5′ cloning site EcoR1 (not destroyed); 3′ cloning site Not1 (not destroyed)
  Sequencing primers: 5′ AGAAGCTGCGCGGTGGTGTTGTG; 3′ CTGGAGGATCATCCAGCCGGCGT
Terms and licenses: Academic/Nonprofit Terms; Industry Terms: Not Available to Industry
How to cite: pMiR-HPV16-E7-m1 was a gift from Edward Chan (Addgene plasmid # 53697 ; http://n2t.net/addgene:53697 ; RRID:Addgene_53697)
